Addgene plasmid #121426: pLenti-TagGFP2
Purpose: TAgGFP2 was amplified from pLenti-Origene-Nrf21 and inserted into XhoI and EcoRI digested pLenti-Origene-Nrf21.
Depositing lab: Ovijit Chaudhuri & Stanley Qi. Depositing organization: Stanford University. Publication: YAP-independent mechanotransduction drives breast cancer progression. Lee JY, Chang JK, Dominguez AA, Lee HP, Nam S, Chang J, Varma S, Qi LS, West RB, Chaudhuri O. Nat Commun. 2019 Apr 23;10(1):1848. doi: 10.1038/s41467-019-09755-0. PubMed 31015465.
Backbone
  Vector backbone: pLenti-Origene
  Total vector size (bp): 6970
  Vector type: Mammalian Expression, Lentiviral
Growth in bacteria
  Bacterial resistance: Chloramphenicol, 25 μg/mL
  Growth temperature: 37°C
  Growth strain: NEB Stable
  Copy number: Unknown
Gene/Insert
  Gene/Insert name: empty TagGFP2
  Promoter: CMV
  Tag / fusion protein: TagGFP2 (C terminal on insert)
  Cloning method: Restriction Enzyme; 5′ cloning site XhoI (destroyed during cloning); 3′ cloning site EcoRI (not destroyed)
  Sequencing primers: 5′ TGCAGGGGAAAGAATAGTAGAC; 3′ CATAGCGTAAAAGGAGCAACA
Resource information
  A portion of this plasmid was derived from a plasmid made by: Antonia A. Dominguez and Lei S. Qi, Stanford University
Terms and licenses: Academic/Nonprofit Terms; Industry Terms: Not Available to Industry
How to cite: pLenti-TagGFP2 was a gift from Ovijit Chaudhuri & Stanley Qi (Addgene plasmid # 121426 ; http://n2t.net/addgene:121426 ; RRID:Addgene_121426)
