[The description below was written by a language model from this plasmid's Addgene catalogue record and pLannotate feature annotations shown in this document.]
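Description:
pLenti-TagGFP2 is a 6,970 bp lentiviral transfer plasmid for mammalian expression, built on the pLenti-Origene backbone. It was made by amplifying the TagGFP2 coding sequence from a related plasmid, pLenti-Origene-Nrf21, and ligating it back into that same plasmid cut with XhoI and EcoRI. The XhoI site was destroyed in the process and the EcoRI site was retained. The insert is recorded as "empty TagGFP2", so the fluorescent protein is expressed on its own rather than fused to a gene of interest. This suggests use as a fluorescent-only control or marker vector alongside TagGFP2-tagged constructs, although the record does not say so explicitly. In bacteria the plasmid replicates from a high-copy ColE1/pUC-type origin and is selected with chloramphenicol through a cat gene driven by the AmpR (bla) promoter. No mammalian selection marker is annotated.

The viral genome is arranged in the usual third-generation style. A CMV enhancer/promoter sits upstream of a truncated HIV-1 5' LTR and drives genomic RNA production in packaging cells. It is followed by the Ψ packaging signal with an adjoining gag fragment, the Rev response element for Rev-dependent nuclear export, and the cPPT/CTS, which aids nuclear import of the reverse-transcribed genome. Next comes the internal expression cassette, in which a second CMV enhancer/promoter and a short T7 promoter precede TagGFP2, a rapidly maturing monomeric green fluorescent protein. Downstream are a single loxP site, a WPRE that enhances transcript stability and expression, a nef fragment, and the 3' LTR region, which the annotation tool labels as a truncated 5' LTR. Packaged virus delivers constitutive green fluorescence to transduced mammalian cells.
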