Features (pLannotate 1.2.2; 22 found; start..end, strand, type, name):
    302..501     +  promoter       CMV promoter: human cytomegalovirus (CMV) immediate early promoter
    530..548     +  promoter       T7 promoter: promoter for bacteriophage T7 RNA polymerase
    563..1276    +  CDS            TagGFP2: TagGFP2 is a basic (constitutively fluorescent) green fluorescent protein published in 2008, derived from Aequorea macrodactyla. It is reported to be a very rapidly-maturing monomer with low acid sensitivity.
   1343..1376    +  protein_bind   loxP: Cre-mediated recombination occurs in the 8-bp core sequence (GCATACAT). Cre recombinase
   1409..1432    +  misc_feature   MCS (fragment): pBluescript multiple cloning site
   1432..2020    +  misc_feature   WPRE: woodchuck hepatitis virus posttranscriptional regulatory element
   2021..2040    +  misc_feature   MCS (fragment): pBluescript multiple cloning site
   2042..2542    +  CDS            nef (fragment): NEF_HV1LA - Experimental evidence at protein level: Swiss-Prot protein existence level 1. Extracellular Nef protein targets CD4(+) T-lymphocytes for apoptosis by interacting with CXCR4 surface receptors. From Human immunodeficiency virus type 1 group M subtype B (isolate Lai) (HIV-1).
   2549..2729    +  LTR            5' LTR (truncated): truncated 5' long terminal repeat (LTR) from HIV-1
   2791..3379    -  rep_origin     ori: high-copy-number ColE1/pMB1/pBR322/pUC origin of replication
   3459..4115    -  CDS            cat: CAT_ECOLX - Experimental evidence at protein level: Swiss-Prot protein existence level 1. This enzyme is an effector of chloramphenicol resistance in bacteria. From Escherichia coli. This protein is used as a marker in many commonly used cloning vectors, such as pACYC184.
   4116..4220    -  promoter       AmpR promoter: bla
   4279..4331    -  misc_feature   bom (fragment): basis of mobility region from pBR322
   4485..4864    +  enhancer       CMV enhancer: human cytomegalovirus immediate early enhancer
   4865..5064    +  promoter       CMV promoter: human cytomegalovirus (CMV) immediate early promoter
   5082..5262    +  LTR            5' LTR (truncated): truncated 5' long terminal repeat (LTR) from HIV-1
   5309..5434    +  misc_feature   HIV-1 Ψ: packaging signal of human immunodeficiency virus type 1
   5418..5756    +  CDS            HIV-1 gag (fragment): gag protein from human immunodeficiency virus 1; gag
   5931..6164    +  misc_feature   RRE: The Rev response element (RRE) of HIV-1 allows for Rev-dependent mRNA export from the nucleus to the cytoplasm.
   6541..6641    +  CDS            Rev (fragment): human immunodeficiency virus 1 (HIV-1) Rev protein; rev; enhances nuclear export of unspliced and incompletely spliced viral mRNAs
   6691..6808    +  misc_feature   cPPT/CTS: central polypurine tract and central termination sequence of HIV-1
   6891..300     +  enhancer       CMV enhancer (across the origin): human cytomegalovirus immediate early enhancer
>Addgene plasmid #121426 | pLenti-TagGFP2 | addgene full sequence | sequence record 233683 | Addgene NGS Result
ACATAACTTACGGTAAATGGCCCGCCTGGCTGACCGCCCAACGACCCCCGCCCATTGACGTCAATAATGA
CGTATGTTCCCATAGTAACGCCAATAGGGACTTTCCATTGACGTCAATGGGTGGAGTATTTACGGTAAAC
TGCCCACTTGGCAGTACATCAAGTGTATCATATGCCAAGTCCGCCCCCTATTGACGTCAATGACGGTAAA
TGGCCCGCCTGGCATTATGCCCAGTACATGACCTTACGGGACTTTCCTACTTGGCAGTACATCTACGTAT
TAGTCATCGCTATTACCATGGTGATGCGGTTTTGGCAGTACACCAATGGGCGTGGATAGCGGTTTGACTC
ACGGGGATTTCCAAGTCTCCACCCCATTGACGTCAATGGGAGTTTGTTTTGGCACCAAAATCAACGGGAC
TTTCCAAAATGTCGTAATAACCCCGCCCCGTTGACGCAAATGGGCGGTAGGCGTGTACGGTGGGAGGTCT
ATATAAGCAGAGCTCGTTTAGTGAACCGTCAGAATTTTGTAATACGACTCACTATAGGGCGGCCGGGAAT
TCATGAGCGGGGGCGAGGAGCTGTTCGCCGGCATCGTGCCCGTGCTGATCGAGCTGGACGGCGACGTGCA
CGGCCACAAGTTCAGCGTGCGCGGCGAGGGCGAGGGCGACGCCGACTACGGCAAGCTGGAGATCAAGTTC
ATCTGCACCACCGGCAAGCTGCCCGTGCCCTGGCCCACCCTGGTGACCACCCTCTGCTACGGCATCCAGT
GCTTCGCCCGCTACCCCGAGCACATGAAGATGAACGACTTCTTCAAGAGCGCCATGCCCGAGGGCTACAT
CCAGGAGCGCACCATCCAGTTCCAGGACGACGGCAAGTACAAGACCCGCGGCGAGGTGAAGTTCGAGGGC
GACACCCTGGTGAACCGCATCGAGCTGAAGGGCAAGGACTTCAAGGAGGACGGCAACATCCTGGGCCACA
AGCTGGAGTACAGCTTCAACAGCCACAACGTGTACATCCGCCCCGACAAGGCCAACAACGGCCTGGAGGC
TAACTTCAAGACCCGCCACAACATCGAGGGCGGCGGCGTGCAGCTGGCCGACCACTACCAGACCAACGTG
CCCCTGGGCGACGGCCCCGTGCTGATCCCCATCAACCACTACCTGAGCACTCAGACCAAGATCAGCAAGG
ACCGCAACGAGGCCCGCGACCACATGGTGCTCCTGGAGTCCTTCAGCGCCTGCTGCCACACCCACGGCAT
GGACGAGCTGTACAGGTCCGGACTCAGATAAGTTTAAACGGCCGGCCGCGGTCTGTACAAGTAGGATTCG
TCGAGGGACCTAATAACTTCGTATAGCATACATTATACGAAGTTATACATGTTTAAGGGTTCCGGTTCCA
CTAGGTACAATTCGATATCAAGCTTATCGATAATCAACCTCTGGATTACAAAATTTGTGAAAGATTGACT
GGTATTCTTAACTATGTTGCTCCTTTTACGCTATGTGGATACGCTGCTTTAATGCCTTTGTATCATGCTA
TTGCTTCCCGTATGGCTTTCATTTTCTCCTCCTTGTATAAATCCTGGTTGCTGTCTCTTTATGAGGAGTT
GTGGCCCGTTGTCAGGCAACGTGGCGTGGTGTGCACTGTGTTTGCTGACGCAACCCCCACTGGTTGGGGC
ATTGCCACCACCTGTCAGCTCCTTTCCGGGACTTTCGCTTTCCCCCTCCCTATTGCCACGGCGGAACTCA
TCGCCGCCTGCCTTGCCCGCTGCTGGACAGGGGCTCGGCTGTTGGGCACTGACAATTCCGTGGTGTTGTC
GGGGAAATCATCGTCCTTTCCTTGGCTGCTCGCCTGTGTTGCCACCTGGATTCTGCGCGGGACGTCCTTC
TGCTACGTCCCTTCGGCCCTCAATCCAGCGGACCTTCCTTCCCGCGGCCTGCTGCCGGCTCTGCGGCCTC
TTCCGCGTCTTCGCCTTCGCCCTCAGACGAGTCGGATCTCCCTTTGGGCCGCCTCCCCGCATCGATACCG
TCGACCTCGATCGAGACCTAGAAAAACATGGAGCAATCACAAGTAGCAATACAGCAGCTACCAATGCTGA
TTGTGCCTGGCTAGAAGCACAAGAGGAGGAGGAGGTGGGTTTTCCAGTCACACCTCAGGTACCTTTAAGA
CCAATGACTTACAAGGCAGCTGTAGATCTTAGCCACTTTTTAAAAGAAAAGGGGGGACTGGAAGGGCTAA
TTCACTCCCAACGAAGACAAGATATCCTTGATCTGTGGATCTACCACACACAAGGCTACTTCCCTGATTG
GCAGAACTACACACCAGGGCCAGGGATCAGATATCCACTGACCTTTGGATGGTGCTACAAGCTAGTACCA
GTTGAGCAAGAGAAGGTAGAAGAAGCCAATGAAGGAGAGAACACCCGCTTGTTACACCCTGTGAGCCTGC
ATGGGATGGATGACCCGGAGAGAGAAGTATTAGAGTGGAGGTTTGACAGCCGCCTAGCATTTCATCACAT
GGCCCGAGAGCTGCATCCGGACTGTACTGGGTCTCTCTGGTTAGACCAGATCTGAGCCTGGGAGCTCTCT
GGCTAACTAGGGAACCCACTGCTTAAGCCTCAATAAAGCTTGCCTTGAGTGCTTCAAGTAGTGTGTGCCC
GTCTGTTGTGTGACTCTGGTAACTAGAGATCCCTCAGACCCTTTTAGTCAGTGTGGAAAATCTCTAGCAG
CATGTGAGCAAAAGGCCAGCAAAAGGCCAGGAACCGTAAAAAGGCCGCGTTGCTGGCGTTTTTCCATAGG
CTCCGCCCCCCTGACGAGCATCACAAAAATCGACGCTCAAGTCAGAGGTGGCGAAACCCGACAGGACTAT
AAAGATACCAGGCGTTTCCCCCTGGAAGCTCCCTCGTGCGCTCTCCTGTTCCGACCCTGCCGCTTACCGG
ATACCTGTCCGCCTTTCTCCCTTCGGGAAGCGTGGCGCTTTCTCATAGCTCACGCTGTAGGTATCTCAGT
TCGGTGTAGGTCGTTCGCTCCAAGCTGGGCTGTGTGCACGAACCCCCCGTTCAGCCCGACCGCTGCGCCT
TATCCGGTAACTATCGTCTTGAGTCCAACCCGGTAAGACACGACTTATCGCCACTGGCAGCAGCCACTGG
TAACAGGATTAGCAGAGCGAGGTATGTAGGCGGTGCTACAGAGTTCTTGAAGTGGTGGCCTAACTACGGC
TACACTAGAAGAACAGTATTTGGTATCTGCGCTCTGCTGAAGCCAGTTACCTTCGGAAAAAGAGTTGGTA
GCTCTTGATCCGGCAAACAAACCACCGCTGGTAGCGGTGGTTTTTTTGTTTGCAAGCAGCAGATTACGCG
CAGAAAAAAAGGATCTCAAGAAGATCCTTTGATCTTTTCTACGGGGTCTGACGCTCAGTGGAACGAAAAC
TCACGTTAAGGGATTTTGGTCATGATTACGCCCCGCCCTGCCACTCATCGCAGTACTGTTGTAATTCATT
AAGCATTCTGCCGACATGGAAGCCATCACAAACGGCATGATGAACCTGAATCGCCAGCGGCATCAGCACC
TTGTCGCCTTGCGTATAATATTTGCCCATGGTGAAAACGGGGGCGAAGAAGTTGTCCATATTGGCCACGT
TTAAATCAAAACTGGTGAAACTCACCCAGGGATTGGCTGAGACGAAAAACATATTCTCAATAAACCCTTT
AGGGAAATAGGCCAGGTTTTCACCGTAACACGCCACATCTTGCGAATATATGTGTAGAAACTGCCGGAAA
TCGTCGTGGTATTCACTCCAGAGCGATGAAAACGTTTCAGTTTGCTCATGGAAAACGGTGTAACAAGGGT
GAACACTATCCCATATCACCAGCTCACCGTCTTTCATTGCCATACGGAACTCCGGATGAGCATTCATCAG
GCGGGCAAGAATGTGAATAAAGGCCGGATAAAACTTGTGCTTATTTTTCTTTACGGTCTTTAAAAAGGCC
GTAATATCCAGCTGAACGGTCTGGTTATAGGTACATTGAGCAACTGACTGAAATGCCTCAAAATGTTCTT
TACGATGCCATTGGGATATATCAACGGTGGTATATCCAGTGATTTTTTTCTCCATACTCTTCCTTTTTCA
ATATTATTGAAGCATTTATCAGGGTTATTGTCTCATGAGCGGATACATATTTGAATGTATTTAGAAAAAT
AAACAAATAGGGGTTCCGCGCACATTTCCCCGAAAAGTGCCACCTGACGTCGACGGATCGGGAGATCTCC
CGATCCCCTATGGTGCACTCTCAGTACAATCTGCTCTGATGCCGCATAGTTAAGCCAGTATCTGCTCCCT
GCTTGTGTGTTGGAGGTCGCTGAGTAGTGCGCGAGCAAAATTTAAGCTACAACAAGGCAAGGCTTGACCG
ACAATTGCATGAAGAATCTGCTTAGGGTTAGGCGTTTTGCGCTGCTTCGCGATGTACGGGCCAGATATCG
CGTTGACATTGATTATTGACTAGTTATTAATAGTAATCAATTACGGGGTCATTAGTTCATAGCCCATATA
TGGAGTTCCGCGTTACATAACTTACGGTAAATGGCCCGCCTGGCTGACCGCCCAACGACCCCCGCCCATT
GACGTCAATAATGACGTATGTTCCCATAGTAACGCCAATAGGGACTTTCCATTGACGTCAATGGGTGGAG
TATTTACGGTAAACTGCCCACTTGGCAGTACATCAAGTGTATCATATGCCAAGTACGCCCCCTATTGACG
TCAATGACGGTAAATGGCCCGCCTGGCATTATGCCCAGTACATGACCTTATGGGACTTTCCTACTTGGCA
GTACATCTACGTATTAGTCATCGCTATTACCATGGTGATGCGGTTTTGGCAGTACATCAATGGGCGTGGA
TAGCGGTTTGACTCACGGGGATTTCCAAGTCTCCACCCCATTGACGTCAATGGGAGTTTGTTTTGGCACC
AAAATCAACGGGACTTTCCAAAATGTCGTAACAACTCCGCCCCATTGACGCAAATGGGCGGTAGGCGTGT
ACGGTGGGAGGTCTATATAAGCAGCGCGTTTTGCCTGTACTGGGTCTCTCTGGTTAGACCAGATCTGAGC
CTGGGAGCTCTCTGGCTAACTAGGGAACCCACTGCTTAAGCCTCAATAAAGCTTGCCTTGAGTGCTTCAA
GTAGTGTGTGCCCGTCTGTTGTGTGACTCTGGTAACTAGAGATCCCTCAGACCCTTTTAGTCAGTGTGGA
AAATCTCTAGCAGTGGCGCCCGAACAGGGACTTGAAAGCGAAAGGGAAACCAGAGGAGCTCTCTCGACGC
AGGACTCGGCTTGCTGAAGCGCGCACGGCAAGAGGCGAGGGGCGGCGACTGGTGAGTACGCCAAAAATTT
TGACTAGCGGAGGCTAGAAGGAGAGAGATGGGTGCGAGAGCGTCAGTATTAAGCGGGGGAGAATTAGATC
GCGATGGGAAAAAATTCGGTTAAGGCCAGGGGGAAAGAAAAAATATAAATTAAAACATATAGTATGGGCA
AGCAGGGAGCTAGAACGATTCGCAGTTAATCCTGGCCTGTTAGAAACATCAGAAGGCTGTAGACAAATAC
TGGGACAGCTACAACCATCCCTTCAGACAGGATCAGAAGAACTTAGATCATTATATAATACAGTAGCAAC
CCTCTATTGTGTGCATCAAAGGATAGAGATAAAAGACACCAAGGAAGCTTTAGACAAGATAGAGGAAGAG
CAAAACAAAAGTAAGACCACCGCACAGCAAGCGGCCGGCCGCTGATCTTCAGACCTGGAGGAGGAGATAT
GAGGGACAATTGGAGAAGTGAATTATATAAATATAAAGTAGTAAAAATTGAACCATTAGGAGTAGCACCC
ACCAAGGCAAAGAGAAGAGTGGTGCAGAGAGAAAAAAGAGCAGTGGGAATAGGAGCTTTGTTCCTTGGGT
TCTTGGGAGCAGCAGGAAGCACTATGGGCGCAGCGTCAATGACGCTGACGGTACAGGCCAGACAATTATT
GTCTGGTATAGTGCAGCAGCAGAACAATTTGCTGAGGGCTATTGAGGCGCAACAGCATCTGTTGCAACTC
ACAGTCTGGGGCATCAAGCAGCTCCAGGCAAGAATCCTGGCTGTGGAAAGATACCTAAAGGATCAACAGC
TCCTGGGGATTTGGGGTTGCTCTGGAAAACTCATTTGCACCACTGCTGTGCCTTGGAATGCTAGTTGGAG
TAATAAATCTCTGGAACAGATTTGGAATCACACGACCTGGATGGAGTGGGACAGAGAAATTAACAATTAC
ACAAGCTTAATACACTCCTTAATTGAAGAATCGCAAAACCAGCAAGAAAAGAATGAACAAGAATTATTGG
AATTAGATAAATGGGCAAGTTTGTGGAATTGGTTTAACATAACAAATTGGCTGTGGTATATAAAATTATT
CATAATGATAGTAGGAGGCTTGGTAGGTTTAAGAATAGTTTTTGCTGTACTTTCTATAGTGAATAGAGTT
AGGCAGGGATATTCACCATTATCGTTTCAGACCCACCTCCCAACCCCGAGGGGACCCGACAGGCCCGAAG
GAATAGAAGAAGAAGGTGGAGAGAGAGACAGAGACAGATCCATTCGATTAGTGAACGGATCGGCACTGCG
TGCGCCAATTCTGCAGACAAATGGCAGTATTCATCCACAATTTTAAAAGAAAAGGGGGGATTGGGGGGTA
CAGTGCAGGGGAAAGAATAGTAGACATAATAGCAACAGACATACAAACTAAAGAATTACAAAAACAAATT
ACAAAAATTCAAAATTTTCGGGTTTATTACAGGGACAGCAGAGATCCAGTTTGGTTAGTACCGGGCCCGC
TCTAGACATGTCCAATATGACCGCCATGTTGACATTGATTATTGACTAGTTATTAATAGTAATCAATTAC
GGGGTCATTAGTTCATAGCCCATATATGGAGTTCCGCGTT
